>Addgene plasmid #229064 | pAAV CAG Barcode3 | addgene full sequence | sequence record 455087 | Addgene NGS Result
GAAGATCCTTTGATCTTTTCTACGGGGTCTGACGCTCAGTGGAACGAAAACTCACGTTAAGGGATTTTGG
TCATGAGATTATCAAAAAGGATCTTCACCTAGATCCTTTTAAATTAAAAATGAAGTTTTAAATCAATCTA
AAGTATATATGAGTAAACTTGGTCTGACAGTTACCAATGCTTAATCAGTGAGGCACCTATCTCAGCGATC
TGTCTATTTCGTTCATCCATAGTTGCCTGACTCCCCGTCGTGTAGATAACTACGATACGGGAGGGCTTAC
CATCTGGCCCCAGTGCTGCAATGATACCGCGAGACCCACGCTCACCGGCTCCAGATTTATCAGCAATAAA
CCAGCCAGCCGGAAGGGCCGAGCGCAGAAGTGGTCCTGCAACTTTATCCGCCTCCATCCAGTCTATTAAT
TGTTGCCGGGAAGCTAGAGTAAGTAGTTCGCCAGTTAATAGTTTGCGCAACGTTGTTGCCATTGCTACAG
GCATCGTGGTGTCACGCTCGTCGTTTGGTATGGCTTCATTCAGCTCCGGTTCCCAACGATCAAGGCGAGT
TACATGATCCCCCATGTTGTGCAAAAAAGCGGTTAGCTCCTTCGGTCCTCCGATCGTTGTCAGAAGTAAG
TTGGCCGCAGTGTTATCACTCATGGTTATGGCAGCACTGCATAATTCTCTTACTGTCATGCCATCCGTAA
GATGCTTTTCTGTGACTGGTGAGTACTCAACCAAGTCATTCTGAGAATAGTGTATGCGGCGACCGAGTTG
CTCTTGCCCGGCGTCAATACGGGATAATACCGCGCCACATAGCAGAACTTTAAAAGTGCTCATCATTGGA
AAACGTTCTTCGGGGCGAAAACTCTCAAGGATCTTACCGCTGTTGAGATCCAGTTCGATGTAACCCACTC
GTGCACCCAACTGATCTTCAGCATCTTTTACTTTCACCAGCGTTTCTGGGTGAGCAAAAACAGGAAGGCA
AAATGCCGCAAAAAAGGGAATAAGGGCGACACGGAAATGTTGAATACTCATACTCTTCCTTTTTCAATAT
TATTGAAGCATTTATCAGGGTTATTGTCTCATGAGCGGATACATATTTGAATGTATTTAGAAAAATAAAC
AAATAGGGGTTCCGCGCACATTTCCCCGAAAAGTGCCACCTAAATTGTAAGCGTTAATATTTTGTTAAAA
TTCGCGTTAAATTTTTGTTAAATCAGCTCATTTTTTAACCAATAGGCCGAAATCGGCAAAATCCCTTATA
AATCAAAAGAATAGACCGAGATAGGGT
[37 nt withheld, positions 1288-1324]
AAAGAACGTGGACTCCAACGTCAAAGG
[49 nt withheld, positions 1352-1400]
T
[91 nt withheld, positions 1402-1492]
G
[124 nt withheld, positions 1494-1617]
CCCATTCGCCATTCAGGCTGCGCAACTGTTGGGAAGGGCGATCGGTGCGGGCCTCTTCGCTATTACGCCA
GCTGCGCGCTCGCTCGCTCACTGAGGCCGCCCGGGCAAAGCCCGGGCGTCGGGCGACCTTTGGTCGCCCG
GCCTCAGTGAGCGAGCGAGCGCGCAGAGAGGGAGTGGCCAACTCCATCACTAGGGGTTCCTTGTAGTTAA
TGATTAACCCGCCATGCTACTTATCTACGTAGCCATGCTCTAGGAAGAGTACCATTGACGTCAATAATGA
CGTATGTTCCCATAGTAACGCCAATAGGGACTTTCCATTGACGTCAATGGGTGGAGTATTTACGGTAAAC
TGCCCACTTGGCAGTACATCAAGTGTATCATATGCCAAGTACGCCCCCTATTGACGTCAATGACGGTAAA
TGGCCCGCCTGGCATTATGCCCAGTACATGACCTTATGGGACTTTCCTACTTGGCAGTACATCTACGTAT
TAGTCATCGCTATTACCATGGTCGAGGTGAGCCCCACGTTCTGCTTCACTCTCCCCATCTCCCCCCCCTC
CCCACCCCCAATTTTGTATTTATTTATTTTTTAATTATTTTGTGCAGCGATGGGGGCGGGGGGGGGGGGG
GGGGCGCGCGCCGGGGGGGGGGGGGGGGGGSGGGGGGSGGGGSGGGGSGRGGSGGRGRGGKGCGGCGGCA
GCCAATCAGAGCGGCGCGCTCCGAAAGTTTCCTTTTATGGCGAGGCGGCGGCGGCGGCGGCCCTATAAAA
AGCGAAGCGCGCGGCGGGCGGGAGTCGCTGCGCGCTGCCTTCGCCCCGTGCCCCGCTCCGCCGCCGCCTC
GCGCCGCCCGCCCCGGCTCTGACTGACCGCGTTACTCCCACAGGTGAGCGGGCGGGACGGCCCTTCTCCT
CCGGGCTGTAATTAGCGCTTGGTTTAATGACGGCTTGTTTCTTTTCTGTGGCTGCGTGAAAGCCTTGAGG
GGCTCCGGGAGGGCCCTTTGTGCGGGGGGAGCGGCTCGGGGCTGTCCGCGGGGGGACGGCTGCCTTCGGG
GGGGACGGGGCAGGGCGGGGTTCGGCTTCTGGCGTGTGACCGGCGGCTCTAGAGCCTCTGCTAACCATGT
TCATGCCTTCTTCTTTTTCCTACAGCTCCTGGGCAACGTGCTGGTTATTGTGCTGTCTCATCATTTTGGC
AAAGAATTGGATCCGCCACCACTAGTGCCACCATGTTGTTCGCAACGCCCAGTACTCCAACCTGCACTCG
ATTCTCCAACAACTCTGCGGACCTCGTTGGATCTCCAATCGTGTATTCCGTCGCACACGATTCTCCAACA
ACTCTGTTCCAACGTGGGCAGGAACCGCTCTGTCGGTCGCACTAATAATAAGCTAGCAAGCTTATCGATA
ATCAACCTCTGGATTACAAAATTTGTGAAAGATTGACTGGTATTCTTAACTATGTTGCTCCTTTTACGCT
ATGTGGATACGCTGCTTTAATGCCTTTGTATCATGCTATTGCTTCCCGTATGGCTTTCATTTTCTCCTCC
TTGTATAAATCCTGGTTGCTGTCTCTTTATGAGGAGTTGTGGCCCGTTGTCAGGCAACGTGGCGTGGTGT
GCACTGTGTTTGCTGACGCAACCCCCACTGGTTGGGGCATTGCCACCACCTGTCAGCTCCTTTCCGGGAC
TTTCGCTTTCCCCCTCCCTATTGCCACGGCGGAACTCATCGCCGCCTGCCTTGCCCGCTGCTGGACAGGG
GCTCGGCTGTTGGGCACTGACAATTCCGTGGTGTTGTCGGGGAAATCATCGTCCTTTCCTTGGCTGCTCG
CCTGTGTTGCCACCTGGATTCTGCGCGGGACGTCCTTCTGCTACGTCCCTTCGGCCCTCAATCCAGCGGA
CCTTCCTTCCCGCGGCCTGCTGCCGGCTCTGCGGCCTCTTCCGCGTCTTCGCCTTCGCCCTCAGACGAGT
CGGATCTCCCTTTGGGCCGCCTCCCCGCATCGATACCGTCGACCCGGGCGGCCGCTTCGAGCAGACATGA
TAAGATACATTGATGAGTTTGGACAAACCACAACTAGAATGCAGTGAAAAAAATGCTTTATTTGTGAAAT
TTGTGATGCTATTGCTTTATTTGTAACCATTATAAGCTGCAATAAACAAGTTAACAACAACAATTGCATT
CATTTTATGTTTCAGGTTCAGGGGGAGATGTGGGAGGTTTTTTAAAGCAAGTAAAACCTCTACAAATGTG
GTAAAATCGATAAGGATCTTCCTAGAGCATGGCTACGTAGATAAGTAGCATGGCGGGTTAATCATTAACT
ACAAGGAACCCCTAGTGATGGAGTTGGCCACTCCCTCTCTGCGCGCTCGCTCACTGAGGCCGGGCGACCA
AAGGTCGCCCGACGCCCGGGCTTTGCCCGGGCGGCCTCAGTGAGCGAGCGAGCGCGCAGCTGCATTAATG
AATCGGCCAACGCGCGGGGAGAGGCGGTTTGCGTATTGGGCGCTCTTCCGCTTCCTCGCTCACTGACTCG
CTGCGCTCGGTCGTTCGGCTGCGGCGAGCGGTATCAGCTCACTCAAAGGCGGTAATACGGTTATCCACAG
AATCAGGGGATAACGCAGGAAAGAACATGTGAGCAAAAGGCCAGCAAAAGGCCAGGAACCGTAAAAAGGC
CGCGTTGCTGGCGTTTTTCCATAGGCTCCGCCCCCCTGACGAGCATCACAAAAATCGACGCTCAAGTCAG
AGGTGGCGAAACCCGACAGGACTATAAAGATACCAGGCGTTTCCCCCTGGAAGCTCCCTCGTGCGCTCTC
CTGTTCCGACCCTGCCGCTTACCGGATACCTGTCCGCCTTTCTCCCTTCGGGAAGCGTGGCGCTTTCTCA
TAGCTCACGCTGTAGGTATCTCAGTTCGGTGTAGGTCGTTCGCTCCAAGCTGGGCTGTGTGCACGAACCC
CCCGTTCAGCCCGACCGCTGCGCCTTATCCGGTAACTATCGTCTTGAGTCCAACCCGGTAAGACACGACT
TATCGCCACTGGCAGCAGCCACTGGTAACAGGATTAGCAGAGCGAGGTATGTAGGCGGTGCTACAGAGTT
CTTGAAGTGGTGGCCTAACTACGGCTACACTAGAAGAACAGTATTTGGTATCTGCGCTCTGCTGAAGCCA
GTTACCTTCGGAAAAAGAGTTGGTAGCTCTTGATCCGGCAAACAAACCACCGCTGGTAGCGGTGGTTTTT
TTGTTTGCAAGCAGCAGATTACGCGCAGAAAAAAAGGATCTCAA
Features (pLannotate 1.2.2; 15 found; start..end, strand, type, name):
    171..1031    -  CDS            AmpR: β-lactamase; bla; confers resistance to ampicillin, carbenicillin, and related antibiotics
   1032..1136    -  promoter       AmpR promoter: bla
   1189..1617    -  rep_origin     f1 ori (sequence partly withheld): f1 bacteriophage origin of replication; arrow indicates direction of (+) strand synthesis
   1622..1691    -  CDS            lacZα (fragment): LacZα fragment of β-galactosidase; lacZ fragment
   1686..1818    -  repeat_region  AAV2 ITR (fragment): inverted terminal repeat of adeno-associated virus serotype 2 inverted
   1879..2127    +  enhancer       CMV enhancer (fragment): human cytomegalovirus immediate early enhancer
   2408..2543    +  intron         hybrid intron (fragment): hybrid between chicken β-actin (CBA) and minute virus of mice (MMV) introns (Gray et al., 2011)
   2632..2762    +  intron         chimeric intron (fragment): chimera between introns from chicken β-actin and rabbit β-globin
   2760..2822    +  CDS            HBB (fragment): HBB_LEPEU - Experimental evidence at protein level: Swiss-Prot protein existence level 1. Involved in oxygen transport from the lung to the various peripheral tissues. From Lepus europaeus (European hare).
   3017..3605    +  misc_feature   WPRE: woodchuck hepatitis virus posttranscriptional regulatory element
   3648..3769    -  polyA_signal   SV40 poly(A) signal: SV40 polyadenylation signal
   3792..3860    -  CDS            large T antigen (fragment): large T antigen from SV40 (simian virus 40)
   3931..4060    +  repeat_region  AAV2 ITR: inverted terminal repeat of adeno-associated virus serotype 2 inverted
   4054..4110    -  CDS            lacI (fragment): lac repressor; lacI; The lac repressor binds to the lac operator to inhibit transcription in E. coli. This inhibition can be relieved by adding lactose or isopropyl-β-D-thiogalactopyranoside (IPTG).
   4293..4881    -  rep_origin     ori: high-copy-number ColE1/pMB1/pBR322/pUC origin of replication
