[The description below was written by a language model from this plasmid's Addgene catalogue record and pLannotate feature annotations shown in this document.]
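Description:
pAAV CAG Barcode3 is an AAV transfer plasmid of about 4.9 kb, built on a pAAV backbone for packaging a synthetic barcode transcript into recombinant adeno-associated virus. It is maintained in E. coli through a high-copy ColE1/pUC-type origin and selected with ampicillin via the β-lactamase gene and its native promoter. An f1 phage origin is also present. The short lacZα and lacI matches next to the inverted terminal repeats appear to be backbone remnants rather than functional genes. The recombination-reducing growth strain listed is consistent with the need to keep the ITRs intact.

The payload lies between two AAV2 ITRs, which are the cis elements needed for replication and encapsidation of the vector genome. One of them is annotated only as a fragment. The annotation detects a partial CMV enhancer, chicken β-actin-derived intron fragments and a rabbit-type β-globin segment. Together these match the composite CAG promoter named in the construct title, a strong and broadly active mammalian promoter. The barcode is not annotated as a feature, but a gap between the promoter region and the WPRE is where it would be expected to sit. The depositor describes it as a synthetic sequence and recorded it in the gRNA field only for convenience, so it is not a guide or hairpin RNA. The WPRE downstream enhances transcript stability and expression, and an SV40 polyadenylation signal follows it, with the adjacent large T antigen fragment being part of that SV40-derived segment. No fluorescent reporter or tag is annotated.

The stated purpose is expression mapping, and the "Barcode3" name suggests it belongs to a series. The record does not say how the barcode is detected.
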