Addgene plasmid #229064: pAAV CAG Barcode3
Purpose: Expression mapping
Depositing lab: Scott Sternson. Depositing organization: University of California, San Diego (UCSD).
Backbone
  Vector backbone: pAAV
  Vector type: AAV
Growth in bacteria
  Bacterial resistance: Ampicillin, 100 μg/mL
  Growth temperature: 37°C
  Growth strain: NEB Stable
  Copy number: Unknown
Gene/Insert
  Gene/Insert name: CAG Barcode3
  gRNA/shRNA sequence: ATGTTGTTCGCAACGCCCAGTACTCCAACCTGCACTCGATTCTCCAACAACTCTGCGGACCTCGTTGGATCTCCAATCGTGTATTCCGTCGCACACGATTCTCCAACAACTCTGTTCCAACGTGGGCAGGAACCGCTCTGTCGGTCGCACTAATAATAA
  Species: Synthetic
Terms and licenses: Academic/Nonprofit Terms; Industry Terms: Not Available to Industry
Depositor comments: Barcode sequence listed in "gRNA sequence" field.
How to cite: pAAV CAG Barcode3 was a gift from Scott Sternson (Addgene plasmid # 229064 ; http://n2t.net/addgene:229064 ; RRID:Addgene_229064)
